>Addgene plasmid #90847 | PPP2R2A B5.5 gRNA | addgene full sequence | sequence record 183890 | Addgene NGS Result
CGAGTCAGTGAGCGAGGAAGCGGAAGAGCGCCCAATACGCAAACCGCCTCTCCCCGCGCGTTGGCCGATT
CATTAATGCAGCTGGCACGACAGGTTTCCCGACTGGAAAGCGGGCAGTGAGCGCAACGCAATTAATGTGA
GTTAGCTCACTCATTAGGCACCCCAGGCTTTACACTTTATGCTTCCGGCTCGTATGTTGTGTGGAATTGT
GAGCGGATAACAATTTCACACAGGAAACAGCTATGACCATGATTACGCCAAGCGCGCAATTAACCCTCAC
TAAAGGGAACAAAAGCTGGAGCTGCAAGCTTAATGTAGTCTTATGCAATACTCTTGTAGTCTTGCAACAT
GGTAACGATGAGTTAGCAACATGCCTTACAAGGAGAGAAAAAGCACCGTGCATGCCGATTGGTGGAAGTA
AGGTGGTACGATCGTGCCTTATTAGGAAGGCAACAGACGGGTCTGACATGGATTGGACGAACCACTGAAT
TGCCGCATTGCAGAGATATTGTATTTAAGTGCCTAGCTCGATACATAAACGGGTCTCTCTGGTTAGACCA
GATCTGAGCCTGGGAGCTCTCTGGCTAACTAGGGAACCCACTGCTTAAGCCTCAATAAAGCTTGCCTTGA
GTGCTTCAAGTAGTGTGTGCCCGTCTGTTGTGTGACTCTGGTAACTAGAGATCCCTCAGACCCTTTTAGT
CAGTGTGGAAAATCTCTAGCAGTGGCGCCCGAACAGGGACTTGAAAGCGAAAGGGAAACCAGAGGAGCTC
TCTCGACGCAGGACTCGGCTTGCTGAAGCGCGCACGGCAAGAGGCGAGGGGCGGCGACTGGTGAGTACGC
CAAAAATTTTGACTAGCGGAGGCTAGAAGGAGAGAGATGGGTGCGAGAGCGTCAGTATTAAGCGGGGGAG
AATTAGATCGCGATGGGAAAAAATTCGGTTAAGGCCAGGGGGAAAGAAAAAATATAAATTAAAACATATA
GTATGGGCAAGCAGGGAGCTAGAACGATTCGCAGTTAATCCTGGCCTGTTAGAAACATCAGAAGGCTGTA
GACAAATACTGGGACAGCTACAACCATCCCTTCAGACAGGATCAGAAGAACTTAGATCATTATATAATAC
AGTAGCAACCCTCTATTGTGTGCATCAAAGGATAGAGATAAAAGACACCAAGGAAGCTTTAGACAAGATA
GAGGAAGAGCAAAACAAAAGTAAGACCACCGCACAGCAAGCGGCCGCTGATCTTCAGACCTGGAGGAGGA
GATATGAGGGACAATTGGAGAAGTGAATTATATAAATATAAAGTAGTAAAAATTGAACCATTAGGAGTAG
CACCCACCAAGGCAAAGAGAAGAGTGGTGCAGAGAGAAAAAAGAGCAGTGGGAATAGGAGCTTTGTTCCT
TGGGTTCTTGGGAGCAGCAGGAAGCACTATGGGCGCAGCGTCAATGACGCTGACGGTACAGGCCAGACAA
TTATTGTCTGGTATAGTGCAGCAGCAGAACAATTTGCTGAGGGCTATTGAGGCGCAACAGCATCTGTTGC
AACTCACAGTCTGGGGCATCAAGCAGCTCCAGGCAAGAATCCTGGCTGTGGAAAGATACCTAAAGGATCA
ACAGCTCCTGGGGATTTGGGGTTGCTCTGGAAAACTCATTTGCACCACTGCTGTGCCTTGGAATGCTAGT
TGGAGTAATAAATCTCTGGAACAGATTTGGAATCACACGACCTGGATGGAGTGGGACAGAGAAATTAACA
ATTACACAAGCTTAATACACTCCTTAATTGAAGAATCGCAAAACCAGCAAGAAAAGAATGAACAAGAATT
ATTGGAATTAGATAAATGGGCAAGTTTGTGGAATTGGTTTAACATAACAAATTGGCTGTGGTATATAAAA
TTATTCATAATGATAGTAGGAGGCTTGGTAGGTTTAAGAATAGTTTTTGCTGTACTTTCTATAGTGAATA
GAGTTAGGCAGGGATATTCACCATTATCGTTTCAGACCCACCTCCCAACCCCGAGGGGACCCAGAGAGGG
CCTATTTCCCATGATTCCTTCATATTTGCATATACGATACAAGGCTGTTAGAGAGATAATTAGAATTAAT
TTGACTGTAAACACAAAGATATTAGTACAAAATACGTGACGTAGAAAGTAATAATTTCTTGGGTAGTTTG
CAGTTTTAAAATTATGTTTTAAAATGGACTATCATATGCTTACCGTAACTTGAAAGTATTTCGATTTCTT
GGCTTTATATATCTTGTGGAAAGGACGAAACACCGATTCTCCTCTGCTATGAGACGTTTAAGAGCTATGC
TGGAAACAGCATAGCAAGTTTAAATAAGGCTAGTCCGTTATCAACTTGAAAAAGTGGCACCGAGTCGGTG
CTTTTTTTGAATTCTAGATCTTGAGACAAATGGCAGTATTCATCCACAATTTTAAAAGAAAAGGGGGGAT
TGGGGGGTACAGTGCAGGGGAAAGAATAGTAGACATAATAGCAACAGACATACAAACTAAAGAATTACAA
AAACAAATTACAAAAATTCAAAATTTTCGGGTTTATTACAGGGACAGCAGAGATCCACTTTGGCGCCGGC
TCGAGTGGCTCCGGTGCCCGTCAGTGGGCAGAGCGCACATCGCCCACAGTCCCCGAGAAGTTGGGGGGAG
GGGTCGGCAATTGAACCGGTGCCTAGAGAAGGTGGCGCGGGGTAAACTGGGAAAGTGATGTCGTGTACTG
GCTCCGCCTTTTTCCCGAGGGTGGGGGAGAACCGTATATAAGTGCAGTAGTCGCCGTGAACGTTCTTTTT
CGCAACGGGTTTGCCGCCAGAACACAGGTGTCGTGACGCGGGATCCGCCACCATGACCGAGTACAAGCCC
ACGGTGCGCCTCGCCACCCGCGACGACGTCCCCAGGGCCGTACGCACCCTCGCCGCCGCGTTCGCCGACT
ACCCCGCCACGCGCCACACCGTCGATCCGGACCGCCACATCGAGCGGGTCACCGAGCTGCAAGAACTCTT
CCTCACGCGCGTCGGGCTCGACATCGGCAAGGTGTGGGTCGCGGACGACGGCGCCGCGGTGGCGGTCTGG
ACCACGCCGGAGAGCGTCGAAGCGGGGGCGGTGTTCGCCGAGATCGGCCCGCGCATGGCCGAGTTGAGCG
GTTCCCGGCTGGCCGCGCAGCAACAGATGGAAGGCCTCCTGGCGCCGCACCGGCCCAAGGAGCCCGCGTG
GTTCCTGGCCACCGTCGGAGTCTCGCCCGACCACCAGGGCAAGGGTCTGGGCAGCGCCGTCGTGCTCCCC
GGAGTGGAGGCGGCCGAGCGCGCCGGGGTGCCCGCCTTCCTGGAGACCTCCGCGCCCCGCAACCTCCCCT
TCTACGAGCGGCTCGGCTTCACCGTCACCGCCGACGTCGAGGTGCCCGAAGGACCGCGCACCTGGTGCAT
GACCCGCAAGCCCGGTGCCTGAACGCGTTAAGTCGACAATCAACCTCTGGATTACAAAATTTGTGAAAGA
TTGACTGGTATTCTTAACTATGTTGCTCCTTTTACGCTATGTGGATACGCTGCTTTAATGCCTTTGTATC
ATGCTATTGCTTCCCGTATGGCTTTCATTTTCTCCTCCTTGTATAAATCCTGGTTGCTGTCTCTTTATGA
GGAGTTGTGGCCCGTTGTCAGGCAACGTGGCGTGGTGTGCACTGTGTTTGCTGACGCAACCCCCACTGGT
TGGGGCATTGCCACCACCTGTCAGCTCCTTTCCGGGACTTTCGCTTTCCCCCTCCCTATTGCCACGGCGG
AACTCATCGCCGCCTGCCTTGCCCGCTGCTGGACAGGGGCTCGGCTGTTGGGCACTGACAATTCCGTGGT
GTTGTCGGGGAAATCATCGTCCTTTCCTTGGCTGCTCGCCTGTGTTGCCACCTGGATTCTGCGCGGGACG
TCCTTCTGCTACGTCCCTTCGGCCCTCAATCCAGCGGACCTTCCTTCCCGCGGCCTGCTGCCGGCTCTGC
GGCCTCTTCCGCGTCTTCGCCTTCGCCCTCAGACGAGTCGGATCTCCCTTTGGGCCGCCTCCCCGCGTCG
ACTTTAAGACCAATGACTTACAAGGCAGCTGTAGATCTTAGCCACTTTTTAAAAGAAAAGGGGGGACTGG
AAGGGCTAATTCACTCCCAACGAAGACAAGATCTGCTTTTTGCTTGTACTGGGTCTCTCTGGTTAGACCA
GATCTGAGCCTGGGAGCTCTCTGGCTAACTAGGGAACCCACTGCTTAAGCCTCAATAAAGCTTGCCTTGA
GTGCTTCAAGTAGTGTGTGCCCGTCTGTTGTGTGACTCTGGTAACTAGAGATCCCTCAGACCCTTTTAGT
CAGTGTGGAAAATCTCTAGCAGTACGTATAGTAGTTCATGTCATCTTATTATTCAGTATTTATAACTTGC
AAAGAAATGAATATCAGAGAGTGAGAGGAACTTGTTTATTGCAGCTTATAATGGTTACAAATAAAGCAAT
AGCATCACAAATTTCACAAATAAAGCATTTTTTTCACTGCATTCTAGTTGTGGTTTGTCCAAACTCATCA
ATGTATCTTATCATGTCTGGCTCTAGCTATCCCGCCCCTAACTCCGCCCATCCCGCCCCTAACTCCGCCC
AGTTCCGCCCATTCTCCGCCCCATGGCTGACTAATTTTTTTTATTTATGCAGAGGCCGAGGCCGCCTCGG
CCTCTGAGCTATTCCAGAAGTAGTGAGGAGGCTTTTTTGGAGGCCTAGGGACGTACCCAATTCGCCCTAT
AGTGAGTCGTATTACGCGCGCTCACTGGCCGTCGTTTTACAACGTCGTGACTGGGAAAACCCTGGCGTTA
CCCAACTTAATCGCCTTGCAGCACATCCCCCTTTCGCCAGCTGGCGTAATAGCGAAGAGGCCCGCACCGA
TCGCCCTTCCCAACAGTTGCGCAGCCTGAATGGCGAATGGG
[124 nt withheld, positions 4942-5065]
C
[91 nt withheld, positions 5067-5157]
A
[49 nt withheld, positions 5159-5207]
CCTTTGACGTTGGAGTCCACGTTCTTT
[37 nt withheld, positions 5235-5271]
ACCCTATCTCGGTCTATTCTTTTGATTTATAAGGGATTTTGCCGATTTCGGCCTATTGGTTAAAAAATGA
GCTGATTTAACAAAAATTTAACGCGAATTTTAACAAAATATTAACGCTTACAATTTAGGTGGCACTTTTC
GGGGAAATGTGCGCGGAACCCCTATTTGTTTATTTTTCTAAATACATTCAAATATGTATCCGCTCATGAG
ACAATAACCCTGATAAATGCTTCAATAATATTGAAAAAGGAAGAGTATGAGTATTCAACATTTCCGTGTC
GCCCTTATTCCCTTTTTTGCGGCATTTTGCCTTCCTGTTTTTGCTCACCCAGAAACGCTGGTGAAAGTAA
AAGATGCTGAAGATCAGTTGGGTGCACGAGTGGGTTACATCGAACTGGATCTCAACAGCGGTAAGATCCT
TGAGAGTTTTCGCCCCGAAGAACGTTTTCCAATGATGAGCACTTTTAAAGTTCTGCTATGTGGCGCGGTA
TTATCCCGTATTGACGCCGGGCAAGAGCAACTCGGTCGCCGCATACACTATTCTCAGAATGACTTGGTTG
AGTACTCACCAGTCACAGAAAAGCATCTTACGGATGGCATGACAGTAAGAGAATTATGCAGTGCTGCCAT
AACCATGAGTGATAACACTGCGGCCAACTTACTTCTGACAACGATCGGAGGACCGAAGGAGCTAACCGCT
TTTTTGCACAACATGGGGGATCATGTAACTCGCCTTGATCGTTGGGAACCGGAGCTGAATGAAGCCATAC
CAAACGACGAGCGTGACACCACGATGCCTGTAGCAATGGCAACAACGTTGCGCAAACTATTAACTGGCGA
ACTACTTACTCTAGCTTCCCGGCAACAATTAATAGACTGGATGGAGGCGGATAAAGTTGCAGGACCACTT
CTGCGCTCGGCCCTTCCGGCTGGCTGGTTTATTGCTGATAAATCTGGAGCCGGTGAGCGTGGGTCTCGCG
GTATCATTGCAGCACTGGGGCCAGATGGTAAGCCCTCCCGTATCGTAGTTATCTACACGACGGGGAGTCA
GGCAACTATGGATGAACGAAATAGACAGATCGCTGAGATAGGTGCCTCACTGATTAAGCATTGGTAACTG
TCAGACCAAGTTTACTCATATATACTTTAGATTGATTTAAAACTTCATTTTTAATTTAAAAGGATCTAGG
TGAAGATCCTTTTTGATAATCTCATGACCAAAATCCCTTAACGTGAGTTTTCGTTCCACTGAGCGTCAGA
CCCCGTAGAAAAGATCAAAGGATCTTCTTGAGATCCTTTTTTTCTGCGCGTAATCTGCTGCTTGCAAACA
AAAAAACCACCGCTACCAGCGGTGGTTTGTTTGCCGGATCAAGAGCTACCAACTCTTTTTCCGAAGGTAA
CTGGCTTCAGCAGAGCGCAGATACCAAATACTGTTCTTCTAGTGTAGCCGTAGTTAGGCCACCACTTCAA
GAACTCTGTAGCACCGCCTACATACCTCGCTCTGCTAATCCTGTTACCAGTGGCTGCTGCCAGTGGCGAT
AAGTCGTGTCTTACCGGGTTGGACTCAAGACGATAGTTACCGGATAAGGCGCAGCGGTCGGGCTGAACGG
GGGGTTCGTGCACACAGCCCAGCTTGGAGCGAACGACCTACACCGAACTGAGATACCTACAGCGTGAGCT
ATGAGAAAGCGCCACGCTTCCCGAAGGGAGAAAGGCGGACAGGTATCCGGTAAGCGGCAGGGTCGGAACA
GGAGAGCGCACGAGGGAGCTTCCAGGGGGAAACGCCTGGTATCTTTATAGTCCTGTCGGGTTTCGCCACC
TCTGACTTGAGCGTCGATTTTTGTGATGCTCGTCAGGGGGGCGGAGCCTATGGAAAAACGCCAGCAACGC
GGCCTTTTTACGGTTCCTGGCCTTTTGCTGGCCTTTTGCTCACATGTTCTTTCCTGCGTTATCCCCTGAT
TCTGTGGATAACCGTATTACCGCCTTTGAGTGAGCTGATACCGCTCGCCGCAGCCGAACGACCGAGCGCA
G
Features (pLannotate 1.2.2; 28 found; start..end, strand, type, name):
      1..26      +  rep_origin     RSF ori (fragment): Plasmids containing the RSF 1030 origin of replication can be propagated in E. coli cells that contain additional plasmids with compatible origins.
     28..120     +  CDS            lacI (fragment): lac repressor; lacI; The lac repressor binds to the lac operator to inhibit transcription in E. coli. This inhibition can be relieved by adding lactose or isopropyl-β-D-thiogalactopyranoside (IPTG).
    133..154     +  protein_bind   CAP binding site: CAP binding activates transcription in the presence of cAMP. E. coli catabolite activator protein
    169..199     +  promoter       lac promoter: promoter for the E. coli lac operon
    207..223     +  protein_bind   lac operator: The lac repressor binds to the lac operator to inhibit transcription in E. coli. This inhibition can be relieved by adding lactose or isopropyl-β-D-thiogalactopyranoside (IPTG). lac repressor encoded by lacI
    268..286     +  promoter       T3 promoter: promoter for bacteriophage T3 RNA polymerase
    314..540     +  promoter       RSV promoter: Rous sarcoma virus enhancer/promoter
    541..721     +  LTR            5' LTR (truncated): truncated 5' long terminal repeat (LTR) from HIV-1
    768..893     +  misc_feature   HIV-1 Ψ: packaging signal of human immunodeficiency virus type 1
    877..1240    +  CDS            HIV-1 gag (fragment): gag protein from human immunodeficiency virus 1; gag
   1386..1619    +  misc_feature   RRE: The Rev response element (RRE) of HIV-1 allows for Rev-dependent mRNA export from the nucleus to the cytoplasm.
   1996..2022    +  CDS            Rev (fragment): human immunodeficiency virus 1 (HIV-1) Rev protein; rev; enhances nuclear export of unspliced and incompletely spliced viral mRNAs
   2026..2266    +  promoter       U6 promoter: RNA polymerase III promoter for human U6 snRNA
   2314..2381    +  misc_RNA       tracrRNA (fragment): trans-activating CRISPR RNA for the Streptococcus pyogenes CRISPR/Cas9 system
   2430..2547    +  misc_feature   cPPT/CTS: central polypurine tract and central termination sequence of HIV-1
   2616..2827    +  promoter       EF-1α core promoter: core promoter for human elongation factor EF-1α
   2853..3452    +  CDS            PuroR (fragment): puromycin N-acetyltransferase; pac from Streptomyces; confers resistance to puromycin
   3468..4056    +  misc_feature   WPRE: woodchuck hepatitis virus posttranscriptional regulatory element
   4107..4126    +  misc_feature   cPPT/CTS (fragment): central polypurine tract and central termination sequence of HIV-1
   4128..4361    +  LTR            3' LTR (ΔU3): self-inactivating 3' long terminal repeat (LTR) from HIV-1
   4439..4560    +  polyA_signal   SV40 poly(A) signal: SV40 polyadenylation signal
   4600..4735    +  rep_origin     SV40 ori: SV40 origin of replication
   4756..4774    -  promoter       T7 promoter: promoter for bacteriophage T7 RNA polymerase
   4782..4937    +  CDS            lacZα (fragment): LacZα fragment of β-galactosidase; lacZ fragment
   4942..5370    +  rep_origin     f1 ori (sequence partly withheld): f1 bacteriophage origin of replication; arrow indicates direction of (+) strand synthesis
   5423..5527    +  promoter       AmpR promoter: bla
   5528..6388    +  CDS            AmpR: β-lactamase; bla; confers resistance to ampicillin, carbenicillin, and related antibiotics
   6559..7147    +  rep_origin     ori: high-copy-number ColE1/pMB1/pBR322/pUC origin of replication
