[The description below was written by a language model from this plasmid's Addgene catalogue record and pLannotate feature annotations shown in this document.]
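Description:
PPP2R2A B5.5 gRNA is a third-generation lentiviral CRISPR guide plasmid built on the pLenti-sgRNA backbone and designed to express a single guide RNA against human PPP2R2A. It is maintained in E. coli through a high-copy ColE1/pUC-type origin and an ampicillin resistance gene (β-lactamase). An f1 origin, an SV40 origin and remnants of lac and phage-promoter cloning sequences are also annotated in the backbone. The sequenced record is 7,302 nt, which is shorter than the 9,151 bp listed for the empty backbone. This may reflect removal of a stuffer fragment when the guide was cloned, although the record does not say so.

The viral portion runs from an RSV promoter fused to a truncated HIV-1 5' LTR, which permits Tat-independent genomic RNA production, to a self-inactivating ΔU3 3' LTR followed by an SV40 polyadenylation signal. Between the LTRs lie the Ψ packaging signal with a partial gag sequence, the Rev response element and a cPPT/CTS. These support packaging, nuclear export of the genomic RNA and transduction. A human U6 RNA polymerase III promoter drives the PPP2R2A spacer, which was inserted between BsmBI sites that were destroyed during cloning. The spacer is joined to a Streptococcus pyogenes Cas9 guide scaffold, annotated as a tracrRNA fragment. Downstream, an EF-1α core promoter expresses puromycin N-acetyltransferase for selection of transduced mammalian cells, and a WPRE enhances transcript expression.

No Cas9 is encoded, so the nuclease must be supplied separately. The plasmid belongs to a guide series used to generate cell-cycle gene knockouts in human cell lines.
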