Addgene plasmid #90847: PPP2R2A B5.5 gRNA
Purpose: 3rd generation lentiviral gRNA plasmid targeting human PPP2R2A
Depositing lab: Iain Cheeseman. Depositing organization: Whitehead Institute for Biomedical Research. Publication: Large-Scale Analysis of CRISPR/Cas9 Cell-Cycle Knockouts Reveals the Diversity of p53-Dependent Responses to Cell-Cycle Defects. McKinley KL, Cheeseman IM. Dev Cell. 2017 Feb 27;40(4):405-420.e2. doi: 10.1016/j.devcel.2017.01.012. Epub 2017 Feb 16. PubMed 28216383.
Backbone
  Vector backbone: pLenti-sgRNA
  Backbone manufacturer: Eric Lander & David Sabatini labs (Addgene plasmid #71409)
  Backbone size w/o insert (bp): 9151
  Vector type: Lentiviral, CRISPR
  Selectable markers: Puromycin
Growth in bacteria
  Bacterial resistance: Ampicillin, 100 μg/mL
  Growth temperature: 37°C
  Growth strain: NEB Stable
  Copy number: Unknown
Gene/Insert
  Gene/Insert name: PPP2R2A (Guide Designation B5.5) (alt name: pKMKO series)
  gRNA/shRNA sequence: CACCgATTCTCCTCTGCTATGAGAC
  Species: H. sapiens (human)
  Promoter: U6
  Cloning method: Restriction Enzyme; 5′ cloning site BsmBI (destroyed during cloning); 3′ cloning site BsmBI (destroyed during cloning)
  Sequencing primers: 5′ hU6-F (5'-GAGGGCCTATTTCCCATGATT-3'); 3′ EF1a-R (5'-CACGGCGACTACTGCACTTA-3')
Terms and licenses: Academic/Nonprofit Terms; Industry Terms: Not Available to Industry
Depositor comments: Please note that gRNA target sequence listed is not strictly the 20nt spacer sequence, but also contains the 5' BsmBI overhang. For more information about knockout human cell lines generated using this plasmid, please see http://cellcycleknockouts.wi.mit.edu/ .
How to cite: PPP2R2A B5.5 gRNA was a gift from Iain Cheeseman (Addgene plasmid # 90847 ; http://n2t.net/addgene:90847 ; RRID:Addgene_90847)
